LOCUS       Exported 11696 bp ds-DNA circular SYN 13-MAY-2021
DEFINITION  Lentiviral expression of PIK3CA C901F.
ACCESSION   .
VERSION     .
KEYWORDS    pHAGE-PIK3CA-C901F
SOURCE      synthetic DNA construct
  ORGANISM  synthetic DNA construct
REFERENCE   1 (bases 1 to 11696)
  AUTHORS   Ng PK, Li J, Jeong KJ, Shao S, Chen H, Tsang YH, Sengupta S, Wang Z,
            Bhavana VH, Tran R, Soewito S, Minussi DC, Moreno D, Kong K,
            Dogruluk T, Lu H, Gao J, Tokheim C, Zhou DC, Johnson AM, Zeng J, Ip
            CKM, Ju Z, Wester M, Yu S, Li Y, Vellano CP, Schultz N, Karchin R,
            Ding L, Lu Y, Cheung LWT, Chen K, Shaw KR, Meric-Bernstam F, Scott
            KL, Yi S, Sahni N, Liang H, Mills GB
  TITLE     Systematic Functional Annotation of Somatic Mutations in Cancer.
  JOURNAL   Cancer Cell. 2018 Mar 12;33(3):450-462.e10. doi:
            10.1016/j.ccell.2018.01.021.
  PUBMED    29533785
REFERENCE   2 (bases 1 to 11696)
  AUTHORS   .
  TITLE     Direct Submission
  JOURNAL   Exported May 13, 2021 from SnapGene Server 1.1.58
            http://www.snapgene.com
FEATURES             Location/Qualifiers
     source          1..11696
                     /organism="synthetic DNA construct"
                     /mol_type="other DNA"
     LTR             1..634
                     /label=3' LTR
                     /note="3' long terminal repeat (LTR) from HIV-1"
     misc_feature    681..806
                     /label=HIV-1 Psi
                     /note="packaging signal of human immunodeficiency virus
                     type 1"
     misc_feature    1303..1536
                     /label=RRE
                     /note="The Rev response element (RRE) of HIV-1 allows for
                     Rev-dependent mRNA export from the nucleus to the
                     cytoplasm."
     CDS             1721..1765
                     /codon_start=1
                     /product="antigenic peptide corresponding to amino acids
                     655 to 669 of the HIV envelope protein gp41 (Lutje Hulsik
                     et al., 2013)"
                     /label=gp41 peptide
                     /note="recognized by the 2H10 single-chain llama nanobody"
                     /translation="KNEQELLELDKWASL"
     misc_feature    2058..2175
                     /label=cPPT/CTS
                     /note="central polypurine tract and central termination
                     sequence of HIV-1"
     promoter        2223..3401
                     /label=EF-1-alpha promoter
                     /note="strong constitutive promoter for human elongation
                     factor EF-1-alpha"
     intron          2454..3392
                     /label=EF-1-alpha intron A
                     /note="intron upstream of the start codon of human
                     EF-1-alpha"
     primer_bind     3349..3369
                     /label=EF1a-F
                     /note="Human elongation factor-1a promoter, forward primer"
     protein_bind    3421..3445
                     /gene="mutant version of attB"
                     /label=attB1
                     /bound_moiety="BP Clonase(TM)"
                     /note="recombination site for the Gateway(R) BP reaction"
     protein_bind    complement(6656..6680)
                     /gene="mutant version of attB"
                     /label=attB2
                     /bound_moiety="BP Clonase(TM)"
                     /note="recombination site for the Gateway(R) BP reaction"
     promoter        6688..6706
                     /label=T3 promoter
                     /note="promoter for bacteriophage T3 RNA polymerase"
     primer_bind     complement(6731..6750)
                     /label=T7
                     /note="T7 promoter, forward primer"
     promoter        complement(6732..6750)
                     /label=T7 promoter
                     /note="promoter for bacteriophage T7 RNA polymerase"
     protein_bind    complement(6756..6776)
                     /gene="mutant version of attB"
                     /label=attB4
                     /bound_moiety="BP Clonase(TM)"
                     /note="core recombination site for the Gateway(R) BP
                     reaction"
     CDS             6830..6871
                     /codon_start=1
                     /product="epitope tag from simian virus 5"
                     /label=V5 tag
                     /translation="GKPIPNPLLGLDST"
     misc_feature    6892..7459
                     /label=IRES
                     /note="internal ribosome entry site (IRES) of the
                     encephalomyocarditis virus (EMCV)"
     misc_feature    6909..7461
                     /label=IRES
                     /note="internal ribosome entry site (IRES) of the
                     encephalomyocarditis virus (EMCV)"
     primer_bind     complement(7053..7070)
                     /label=IRES reverse
                     /note="IRES internal ribosome entry site, reverse primer.
                     Also called pCDH-rev"
     primer_bind     7280..7299
                     /label=IRES-F
                     /note="IRES internal ribosome entry site, forward primer"
     CDS             7473..8072
                     /codon_start=1
                     /gene="pac from Streptomyces alboniger"
                     /product="puromycin N-acetyltransferase"
                     /label=PuroR
                     /note="confers resistance to puromycin"
                     /translation="MTEYKPTVRLATRDDVPRAVRTLAAAFADYPATRHTVDPDRHIER
                     VTELQELFLTRVGLDIGKVWVADDGAAVAVWTTPESVEAGAVFAEIGPRMAELSGSRLA
                     AQQQMEGLLAPHRPKEPAWFLATVGVSPDHQGKGLGSAVVLPGVEAAERAGVPAFLETS
                     APRNLPFYERLGFTVTADVEVPEGPRTWCMTRKPGA"
     primer_bind     complement(7473..7492)
                     /label=Puro-R
                     /note="Puromycin resistance gene, reverse primer. Also
                     called puro-variant-R"
     primer_bind     7969..7989
                     /label=Puro-F
                     /note="Puromycin resistance gene, forward primer"
     misc_feature    8086..8674
                     /label=WPRE
                     /note="woodchuck hepatitis virus posttranscriptional
                     regulatory element"
     primer_bind     complement(8139..8159)
                     /label=WPRE-R
                     /note="WPRE, reverse primer"
     CDS             complement(8557..8568)
                     /codon_start=1
                     /product="Factor Xa recognition and cleavage site"
                     /label=Factor Xa site
                     /translation="IEGR"
     LTR             8749..8982
                     /label=3' LTR (Delta-U3)
                     /note="self-inactivating 3' long terminal repeat (LTR) from
                     HIV-1"
     primer_bind     complement(9101..9119)
                     /label=pBRforEco
                     /note="pBR322 vectors, upsteam of EcoRI site, forward
                     primer"
     promoter        9187..9291
                     /gene="bla"
                     /label=AmpR promoter
     CDS             9292..10152
                     /codon_start=1
                     /gene="bla"
                     /product="beta-lactamase"
                     /label=AmpR
                     /note="confers resistance to ampicillin, carbenicillin, and
                     related antibiotics"
                     /translation="MSIQHFRVALIPFFAAFCLPVFAHPETLVKVKDAEDQLGARVGYI
                     ELDLNSGKILESFRPEERFPMMSTFKVLLCGAVLSRVDAGQEQLGRRIHYSQNDLVEYS
                     PVTEKHLTDGMTVRELCSAAITMSDNTAANLLLTTIGGPKELTAFLHNMGDHVTRLDRW
                     EPELNEAIPNDERDTTMPVAMATTLRKLLTGELLTLASRQQLIDWMEADKVAGPLLRSA
                     LPAGWFIADKSGAGERGSRGIIAALGPDGKPSRIVVIYTTGSQATMDERNRQIAEIGAS
                     LIKHW"
     primer_bind     complement(9510..9529)
                     /label=Amp-R
                     /note="Ampicillin resistance gene, reverse primer"
     rep_origin      10323..10911
                     /direction=RIGHT
                     /label=ori
                     /note="high-copy-number ColE1/pMB1/pBR322/pUC origin of
                     replication"
     primer_bind     10812..10831
                     /label=pBR322ori-F
                     /note="pBR322 origin, forward primer"
     primer_bind     11065..11082
                     /label=L4440
                     /note="L4440 vector, forward primer"
     primer_bind     11174..11193
                     /label=SV40pro-F
                     /note="SV40 promoter/origin, forward primer"
     protein_bind    11322..11343
                     /label=CAP binding site
                     /bound_moiety="E. coli catabolite activator protein"
                     /note="CAP binding activates transcription in the presence
                     of cAMP."
     promoter        11358..11388
                     /label=lac promoter
                     /note="promoter for the E. coli lac operon"
     protein_bind    11396..11412
                     /label=lac operator
                     /bound_moiety="lac repressor encoded by lacI"
                     /note="The lac repressor binds to the lac operator to
                     inhibit transcription in E. coli. This inhibition can be
                     relieved by adding lactose or
                     isopropyl-beta-D-thiogalactopyranoside (IPTG)."
     primer_bind     11401..11423
                     /label=M13/pUC Reverse
                     /note="In lacZ gene"
     primer_bind     11420..11436
                     /label=M13 rev
                     /note="common sequencing primer, one of multiple similar
                     variants"
     primer_bind     11420..11436
                     /label=M13 Reverse
                     /note="In lacZ gene. Also called M13-rev"
     primer_bind     11486..11505
                     /label=EBV-rev
                     /note="SV40 polyA terminator, reverse primer"
ORIGIN
        1 tggaagggct aattcactcc caaagaagac aagatatcct tgatctgtgg atctaccaca
       61 cacaaggcta cttccctgat tagcagaact acacaccagg gccaggggtc agatatccac
      121 tgacctttgg atggtgctac aagctagtac cagttgagcc agataaggta gaagaggcca
      181 ataaaggaga gaacaccagc ttgttacacc ctgtgagcct gcatgggatg gatgacccgg
      241 agagagaagt gttagagtgg aggtttgaca gccgcctagc atttcatcac gtggcccgag
      301 agctgcatcc ggagtacttc aagaactgct gatatcgagc ttgctacaag ggactttccg
      361 ctggggactt tccagggagg cgtggcctgg gcgggactgg ggagtggcga gccctcagat
      421 cctgcatata agcagctgct ttttgcctgt actgggtctc tctggttaga ccagatctga
      481 gcctgggagc tctctggcta actagggaac ccactgctta agcctcaata aagcttgcct
      541 tgagtgcttc aagtagtgtg tgcccgtctg ttgtgtgact ctggtaacta gagatccctc
      601 agaccctttt agtcagtgtg gaaaatctct agcagtggcg cccgaacagg gacttgaaag
      661 cgaaagggaa accagaggag ctctctcgac gcaggactcg gcttgctgaa gcgcgcacgg
      721 caagaggcga ggggcggcga ctggtgagta cgccaaaaat tttgactagc ggaggctaga
      781 aggagagaga tgggtgcgag agcgtcagta ttaagcgggg gagaattaga tcgcgatggg
      841 aaaaaattcg gttaaggcca gggggaaaga aaaaatataa attaaaacat atagtatggg
      901 caagcaggga gctagaacga ttcgcagtta atcctggcct gttagaaaca tcagaaggct
      961 gtagacaaat actgggacag ctacaaccat cccttcagac aggatcagaa gaacttagat
     1021 cattatataa tacagtagca accctctatt gtgtgcatca aaggatagag ataaaagaca
     1081 ccaaggaagc tttagacaag atagaggaag agcaaaacaa aagtaagacc accgcacagc
     1141 aagcggccgg ccgctgatct tcagacctgg aggaggagat atgagggaca attggagaag
     1201 tgaattatat aaatataaag tagtaaaaat tgaaccatta ggagtagcac ccaccaaggc
     1261 aaagagaaga gtggtgcaga gagaaaaaag agcagtggga ataggagctt tgttccttgg
     1321 gttcttggga gcagcaggaa gcactatggg cgcagcgtca atgacgctga cggtacaggc
     1381 cagacaatta ttgtctggta tagtgcagca gcagaacaat ttgctgaggg ctattgaggc
     1441 gcaacagcat ctgttgcaac tcacagtctg gggcatcaag cagctccagg caagaatcct
     1501 ggctgtggaa agatacctaa aggatcaaca gctcctgggg atttggggtt gctctggaaa
     1561 actcatttgc accactgctg tgccttggaa tgctagttgg agtaataaat ctctggaaca
     1621 gatttggaat cacacgacct ggatggagtg ggacagagaa attaacaatt acacaagctt
     1681 aatacactcc ttaattgaag aatcgcaaaa ccagcaagaa aagaatgaac aagaattatt
     1741 ggaattagat aaatgggcaa gtttgtggaa ttggtttaac ataacaaatt ggctgtggta
     1801 tataaaatta ttcataatga tagtaggagg cttggtaggt ttaagaatag tttttgctgt
     1861 actttctata gtgaatagag ttaggcaggg atattcacca ttatcgtttc agacccacct
     1921 cccaaccccg aggggacccg acaggcccga aggaatagaa gaagaaggtg gagagagaga
     1981 cagagacaga tccattcgat tagtgaacgg atctcgacgg tatcgccgaa ttcacaaatg
     2041 gcagtattca tccacaattt taaaagaaaa ggggggattg gggggtacag tgcaggggaa
     2101 agaatagtag acataatagc aacagacata caaactaaag aattacaaaa acaaattaca
     2161 aaaattcaaa attttcgggt ttattacagg gacagcagag atccagtttg gactagtcgt
     2221 gaggctccgg tgcccgtcag tgggcagagc gcacatcgcc cacagtcccc gagaagttgg
     2281 ggggaggggt cggcaattga accggtgcct agagaaggtg gcgcggggta aactgggaaa
     2341 gtgatgtcgt gtactggctc cgcctttttc ccgagggtgg gggagaaccg tatataagtg
     2401 cagtagtcgc cgtgaacgtt ctttttcgca acgggtttgc cgccagaaca caggtaagtg
     2461 ccgtgtgtgg ttcccgcggg cctggcctct ttacgggtta tggcccttgc gtgccttgaa
     2521 ttacttccac ctggctgcag tacgtgattc ttgatcccga gcttcgggtt ggaagtgggt
     2581 gggagagttc gaggccttgc gcttaaggag ccccttcgcc tcgtgcttga gttgaggcct
     2641 ggcctgggcg ctggggccgc cgcgtgcgaa tctggtggca ccttcgcgcc tgtctcgctg
     2701 ctttcgataa gtctctagcc atttaaaatt tttgatgacc tgctgcgacg ctttttttct
     2761 ggcaagatag tcttgtaaat gcgggccaag atctgcacac tggtatttcg gtttttgggg
     2821 ccgcgggcgg cgacggggcc cgtgcgtccc agcgcacatg ttcggcgagg cggggcctgc
     2881 gagcgcggcc accgagaatc ggacgggggt agtctcaagc tggccggcct gctctggtgc
     2941 ctggcctcgc gccgccgtgt atcgccccgc cctgggcggc aaggctggcc cggtcggcac
     3001 cagttgcgtg agcggaaaga tggccgcttc ccggccctgc tgcagggagc tcaaaatgga
     3061 ggacgcggcg ctcgggagag cgggcgggtg agtcacccac acaaaggaaa agggcctttc
     3121 cgtcctcagc cgtcgcttca tgtgactcca cggagtaccg ggcgccgtcc aggcacctcg
     3181 attagttctc gagcttttgg agtacgtcgt ctttaggttg gggggagggg ttttatgcga
     3241 tggagtttcc ccacactgag tgggtggaga ctgaagttag gccagcttgg cacttgatgt
     3301 aattctcctt ggaatttgcc ctttttgagt ttggatcttg gttcattctc aagcctcaga
     3361 cagtggttca aagttttttt cttccatttc aggtgtcgtg aagcggccct gcagatatca
     3421 acaagtttgt acaaaaaagc aggcaccatg cctccaagac catcatcagg tgaactgtgg
     3481 ggcatccact tgatgccccc aagaatccta gtagaatgtt tactaccaaa tggaatgata
     3541 gtgactttag aatgcctccg tgaggctaca ttaataacca taaagcatga actatttaaa
     3601 gaagcaagaa aataccccct ccatcaactt cttcaagatg aatcttctta cattttcgta
     3661 agtgttactc aagaagcaga aagggaagaa ttttttgatg aaacaagacg actttgtgac
     3721 cttcggcttt ttcaaccctt tttaaaagta attgaaccag taggcaaccg tgaagaaaag
     3781 atcctcaatc gagaaattgg ttttgctatc ggcatgccag tgtgtgaatt tgatatggtt
     3841 aaagatccag aagtacagga cttccgaaga aatattctga acgtttgtaa agaagctgtg
     3901 gatcttaggg acctcaattc acctcatagt agagcaatgt atgtctatcc tccaaatgta
     3961 gaatcttcac cagaattgcc aaagcacata tataataaat tagataaagg gcaaataata
     4021 gtggtgatct gggtaatagt ttctccaaat aatgacaagc agaagtatac tctgaaaatc
     4081 aaccatgact gtgtaccaga acaagtaatt gctgaagcaa tcaggaaaaa aactcgaagt
     4141 atgttgctat cctctgaaca actaaaactc tgtgttttag aatatcaggg caagtatatt
     4201 ttaaaagtgt gtggatgtga tgaatacttc ctagaaaaat atcctctgag tcagtataag
     4261 tatataagaa gctgtataat gcttgggagg atgcccaatt tgatgttgat ggctaaagaa
     4321 agcctttatt ctcaactgcc aatggactgt tttacaatgc catcttattc cagacgcatt
     4381 tccacagcta caccatatat gaatggagaa acatctacaa aatccctttg ggttataaat
     4441 agtgcactca gaataaaaat tctttgtgca acctacgtga atgtaaatat tcgagacatt
     4501 gataagatct atgttcgaac aggtatctac catggaggag aacccttatg tgacaatgtg
     4561 aacactcaaa gagtaccttg ttccaatccc aggtggaatg aatggctgaa ttatgatata
     4621 tacattcctg atcttcctcg tgctgctcga ctttgccttt ccatttgctc tgttaaaggc
     4681 cgaaagggtg ctaaagagga acactgtcca ttggcatggg gaaatataaa cttgtttgat
     4741 tacacagaca ctctagtatc tggaaaaatg gctttgaatc tttggccagt acctcatgga
     4801 ttagaagatt tgctgaaccc tattggtgtt actggatcaa atccaaataa agaaactcca
     4861 tgcttagagt tggagtttga ctggttcagc agtgtggtaa agttcccaga tatgtcagtg
     4921 attgaagagc atgccaattg gtctgtatcc cgagaagcag gatttagcta ttcccacgca
     4981 ggactgagta acagactagc tagagacaat gaattaaggg aaaatgacaa agaacagctc
     5041 aaagcaattt ctacacgaga tcctctctct gaaatcactg agcaggagaa agattttcta
     5101 tggagtcaca gacactattg tgtaactatc cccgaaattc tacccaaatt gcttctgtct
     5161 gttaaatgga attctagaga tgaagtagcc cagatgtatt gcttggtaaa agattggcct
     5221 ccaatcaaac ctgaacaggc tatggaactt ctggactgta attacccaga tcctatggtt
     5281 cgaggttttg ctgttcggtg cttggaaaaa tatttaacag atgacaaact ttctcagtat
     5341 ttaattcagc tagtacaggt cctaaaatat gaacaatatt tggataactt gcttgtgaga
     5401 tttttactga agaaagcatt gactaatcaa aggattgggc actttttctt ttggcattta
     5461 aaatctgaga tgcacaataa aacagttagc cagaggtttg gcctgctttt ggagtcctat
     5521 tgtcgtgcat gtgggatgta tttgaagcac ctgaataggc aagtcgaggc aatggaaaag
     5581 ctcattaact taactgacat tctcaaacag gagaagaagg atgaaacaca aaaggtacag
     5641 atgaagtttt tagttgagca aatgaggcga ccagatttca tggatgctct acagggcttt
     5701 ctgtctcctc taaaccctgc tcatcaacta ggaaacctca ggcttgaaga gtgtcgaatt
     5761 atgtcctctg caaaaaggcc actgtggttg aattgggaga acccagacat catgtcagag
     5821 ttactgtttc agaacaatga gatcatcttt aaaaatgggg atgatttacg gcaagatatg
     5881 ctaacacttc aaattattcg tattatggaa aatatctggc aaaatcaagg tcttgatctt
     5941 cgaatgttac cttatggttg tctgtcaatc ggtgactgtg tgggacttat tgaggtggtg
     6001 cgaaattctc acactattat gcaaattcag tgcaaaggcg gcttgaaagg tgcactgcag
     6061 ttcaacagcc acacactaca tcagtggctc aaagacaaga acaaaggaga aatatatgat
     6121 gcagccattg acctgtttac acgttcattt gctggatact gtgtagctac cttcattttg
     6181 ggaattggag atcgtcacaa tagtaacatc atggtgaaag acgatggaca actgtttcat
     6241 atagattttg gacacttttt ggatcacaag aagaaaaaat ttggttataa acgagaacgt
     6301 gtgccatttg ttttgacaca ggatttctta atagtgatta gtaaaggagc ccaagaatgc
     6361 acaaagacaa gagaatttga gaggtttcag gagatgtgtt acaaggctta tctagctatt
     6421 cgacagcatg ccaatctctt cataaatctt ttctcaatga tgcttggctc tggaatgcca
     6481 gaactacaat cttttgatga cattgcatac attcgaaaga ccctagcctt agataaaact
     6541 gagcaagagg ctttggagta tttcatgaaa caaatgaatg atgcacatca tggtggctgg
     6601 acaacaaaaa tggattggat cttccacaca attaaacagc atgcattgaa ctagaaccca
     6661 gctttcttgt acaaagtggt gatatccaat taaccctcac taaaggatga tgtgtttgat
     6721 ttgaattgaa ccctatagtg agtcgtatta ccacccaact tttctataca aagtggttga
     6781 tatccagcac agtggcggcc gctcgagtct agagggcccg cggttcgaag gtaagcctat
     6841 ccctaaccct ctcctcggtc tcgattctac gcgtaccggt tagtaatgag atccctcccc
     6901 cccccctaac gttactggcc gaagccgctt ggaataaggc cggtgtgcgt ttgtctatat
     6961 gttattttcc accatattgc cgtcttttgg caatgtgagg gcccggaaac ctggccctgt
     7021 cttcttgacg agcattccta ggggtctttc ccctctcgcc aaaggaatgc aaggtctgtt
     7081 gaatgtcgtg aaggaagcag ttcctctgga agcttcttga agacaaacaa cgtctgtagc
     7141 gaccctttgc aggcagcgga accccccacc tggcgacagg tgcctctgcg gccaaaagcc
     7201 acgtgtataa gatacacctg caaaggcggc acaaccccag tgccacgttg tgagttggat
     7261 agttgtggaa agagtcaaat ggctctcctc aagcgtattc aacaaggggc tgaaggatgc
     7321 ccagaaggta ccccattgta tgggatctga tctggggcct cggtgcacat gctttacatg
     7381 tgtttagtcg aggttaaaaa aacgtctagg ccccccgaac cacggggacg tggttttcct
     7441 ttgaaaaaca cgatgataat atggccacac atatgaccga gtacaagccc acggtgcgcc
     7501 tcgccacccg cgacgacgtc cccagggccg tacgcaccct cgccgccgcg ttcgccgact
     7561 accccgccac gcgccacacc gtcgatccgg accgccacat cgagcgggtc accgagctgc
     7621 aagaactctt cctcacgcgc gtcgggctcg acatcggcaa ggtgtgggtc gcggacgacg
     7681 gcgccgcggt ggcggtctgg accacgccgg agagcgtcga agcgggggcg gtgttcgccg
     7741 agatcggccc gcgcatggcc gagttgagcg gttcccggct ggccgcgcag caacagatgg
     7801 aaggcctcct ggcgccgcac cggcccaagg agcccgcgtg gttcctggcc accgtcggcg
     7861 tctcgcccga ccaccagggc aagggtctgg gcagcgccgt cgtgctcccc ggagtggagg
     7921 cggccgagcg cgccggggtg cccgccttcc tggagacctc cgcgccccgc aacctcccct
     7981 tctacgagcg gctcggcttc accgtcaccg ccgacgtcga ggtgcccgaa ggaccgcgca
     8041 cctggtgcat gacccgcaag cccggtgcct aaatcgatag atcctaatca acctctggat
     8101 tacaaaattt gtgaaagatt gactggtatt cttaactatg ttgctccttt tacgctatgt
     8161 ggatacgctg ctttaatgcc tttgtatcat gctattgctt cccgtatggc tttcattttc
     8221 tcctccttgt ataaatcctg gttgctgtct ctttatgagg agttgtggcc cgttgtcagg
     8281 caacgtggcg tggtgtgcac tgtgtttgct gacgcaaccc ccactggttg gggcattgcc
     8341 accacctgtc agctcctttc cgggactttc gctttccccc tccctattgc cacggcggaa
     8401 ctcatcgccg cctgccttgc ccgctgctgg acaggggctc ggctgttggg cactgacaat
     8461 tccgtggtgt tgtcggggaa atcatcgtcc tttccttggc tgctcgcctg tgttgccacc
     8521 tggattctgc gcgggacgtc cttctgctac gtcccttcgg ccctcaatcc agcggacctt
     8581 ccttcccgcg gcctgctgcc ggctctgcgg cctcttccgc gtcttcgcct tcgccctcag
     8641 acgagtcgga tctccctttg ggccgcctcc ccgcctgaga tcctttaaga ccaatgactt
     8701 acaaggcagc tgtagatctt agccactttt taaaagaaaa ggggggactg gaagggctaa
     8761 ttcactccca acgaagacaa gatctgcttt ttgcttgtac tgggtctctc tggttagacc
     8821 agatctgagc ctgggagctc tctggctaac tagggaaccc actgcttaag cctcaataaa
     8881 gcttgccttg agtgcttcaa gtagtgtgtg cccgtctgtt gtgtgactct ggtaactaga
     8941 gatccctcag acccttttag tcagtgtgga aaatctctag cagtagtagt tcatgtcatc
     9001 ttattattca gtatttataa cttgcaaaga aatgaatatc agagagtgag aggcccgggt
     9061 taattaagga aagggctaga tcattcttga agacgaaagg gcctcgtgat acgcctattt
     9121 ttataggtta atgtcatgat aataatggtt tcttagacgt caggtggcac ttttcgggga
     9181 aatgtgcgcg gaacccctat ttgtttattt ttctaaatac attcaaatat gtatccgctc
     9241 atgagacaat aaccctgata aatgcttcaa taatattgaa aaaggaagag tatgagtatt
     9301 caacatttcc gtgtcgccct tattcccttt tttgcggcat tttgccttcc tgtttttgct
     9361 cacccagaaa cgctggtgaa agtaaaagat gctgaagatc agttgggtgc acgagtgggt
     9421 tacatcgaac tggatctcaa cagcggtaag atccttgaga gttttcgccc cgaagaacgt
     9481 tttccaatga tgagcacttt taaagttctg ctatgtggcg cggtattatc ccgtgttgac
     9541 gccgggcaag agcaactcgg tcgccgcata cactattctc agaatgactt ggttgagtac
     9601 tcaccagtca cagaaaagca tcttacggat ggcatgacag taagagaatt atgcagtgct
     9661 gccataacca tgagtgataa cactgcggcc aacttacttc tgacaacgat cggaggaccg
     9721 aaggagctaa ccgctttttt gcacaacatg ggggatcatg taactcgcct tgatcgttgg
     9781 gaaccggagc tgaatgaagc cataccaaac gacgagcgtg acaccacgat gcctgtagca
     9841 atggcaacaa cgttgcgcaa actattaact ggcgaactac ttactctagc ttcccggcaa
     9901 caattaatag actggatgga ggcggataaa gttgcaggac cacttctgcg ctcggccctt
     9961 ccggctggct ggtttattgc tgataaatct ggagccggtg agcgtgggtc tcgcggtatc
    10021 attgcagcac tggggccaga tggtaagccc tcccgtatcg tagttatcta cacgacgggg
    10081 agtcaggcaa ctatggatga acgaaataga cagatcgctg agataggtgc ctcactgatt
    10141 aagcattggt aactgtcaga ccaagtttac tcatatatac tttagattga tttaaaactt
    10201 catttttaat ttaaaaggat ctaggtgaag atcctttttg ataatctcat gaccaaaatc
    10261 ccttaacgtg agttttcgtt ccactgagcg tcagaccccg tagaaaagat caaaggatct
    10321 tcttgagatc ctttttttct gcgcgtaatc tgctgcttgc aaacaaaaaa accaccgcta
    10381 ccagcggtgg tttgtttgcc ggatcaagag ctaccaactc tttttccgaa ggtaactggc
    10441 ttcagcagag cgcagatacc aaatactgtt cttctagtgt agccgtagtt aggccaccac
    10501 ttcaagaact ctgtagcacc gcctacatac ctcgctctgc taatcctgtt accagtggct
    10561 gctgccagtg gcgataagtc gtgtcttacc gggttggact caagacgata gttaccggat
    10621 aaggcgcagc ggtcgggctg aacggggggt tcgtgcacac agcccagctt ggagcgaacg
    10681 acctacaccg aactgagata cctacagcgt gagctatgag aaagcgccac gcttcccgaa
    10741 gggagaaagg cggacaggta tccggtaagc ggcagggtcg gaacaggaga gcgcacgagg
    10801 gagcttccag ggggaaacgc ctggtatctt tatagtcctg tcgggtttcg ccacctctga
    10861 cttgagcgtc gatttttgtg atgctcgtca ggggggcgga gcctatggaa aaacgccagc
    10921 aacgcggcct ttttacggtt cctggccttt tgctggcctt ttgctcacat gttctttcct
    10981 gcgttatccc ctgattctgt ggataaccgt attaccgcct ttgagtgagc tgataccgct
    11041 cgccgcagcc gaacgaccga gcgcagcgag tcagtgagcg aggaagcgga agagcgccca
    11101 atacgcaaac cgcctctccc cgcgcgttgg ccgattcatt aatgcagcaa gctcatggct
    11161 gactaatttt ttttatttat gcagaggccg aggccgcctc ggcctctgag ctattccaga
    11221 agtagtgagg aggctttttt ggaggcctag gcttttgcaa aaagctcccc gtggcacgac
    11281 aggtttcccg actggaaagc gggcagtgag cgcaacgcaa ttaatgtgag ttagctcact
    11341 cattaggcac cccaggcttt acactttatg cttccggctc gtatgttgtg tggaattgtg
    11401 agcggataac aatttcacac aggaaacagc tatgacatga ttacgaattt cacaaataaa
    11461 gcattttttt cactgcattc tagttgtggt ttgtccaaac tcatcaatgt atcttatcat
    11521 gtctggatca actggataac tcaagctaac caaaatcatc ccaaacttcc caccccatac
    11581 cctattacca ctgccaatta cctgtggttt catttactct aaacctgtga ttcctctgaa
    11641 ttattttcat tttaaagaaa ttgtatttgt taaatatgta ctacaaactt agtagt
//
