[The description below was written by a language model from this plasmid's Addgene catalogue record and the feature table of its GenBank file.]
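Description:
pHAGE-PIK3CA-C901F is an 11.7 kb HIV-1-derived lentiviral expression plasmid built on the pHAGE backbone, carrying human PIK3CA (the p110-alpha catalytic subunit of PI3K) with the C901F substitution. It is propagated in E. coli through a high-copy ColE1/pUC-type origin and selected with ampicillin via the bla gene. The viral portion contains a full-length LTR at the upstream end (annotated in the feature table as a 3' LTR, though it sits in the 5' position), the Psi packaging signal, the Rev response element for Rev-dependent nuclear export of the genomic RNA, the cPPT/CTS element that aids nuclear import, and a U3-deleted downstream LTR that makes the integrated provirus self-inactivating. Packaging functions are not encoded on the plasmid and must be supplied in trans.

The expression cassette is driven by the human EF-1-alpha promoter with its first intron, giving strong constitutive transcription in mammalian cells. The PIK3CA open reading frame is not annotated as a feature, but the roughly 3.2 kb interval between the attB1 and attB2 sites corresponds to the insert introduced by Gateway recombination. Downstream lie short T3 and T7 promoter sequences, an attB4 site and a V5 epitope tag; the record does not state whether the V5 tag is fused in frame to the insert. An EMCV IRES then directs translation of puromycin N-acetyltransferase from the same transcript, linking puromycin selection of transduced cells to transgene expression, and a WPRE enhances transcript stability and expression. The plasmid comes from a study on systematic functional annotation of somatic cancer mutations and is used for stable lentiviral expression of this PIK3CA variant.
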