Addgene plasmid #116459: pHAGE-PIK3CA-C901F
Purpose: Lentiviral expression of PIK3CA C901F
Depositing lab: Gordon Mills & Kenneth Scott. Depositing organization: Baylor College of Medicine. Publication: Systematic Functional Annotation of Somatic Mutations in Cancer. Ng PK, Li J, Jeong KJ, Shao S, Chen H, Tsang YH, Sengupta S, Wang Z, Bhavana VH, Tran R, Soewito S, Minussi DC, Moreno D, Kong K, Dogruluk T, Lu H, Gao J, Tokheim C, Zhou DC, Johnson AM, Zeng J, Ip CKM, Ju Z, Wester M, Yu S, Li Y, Vellano CP, Schultz N, Karchin R, Ding L, Lu Y, Cheung LWT, Chen K, Shaw KR, Meric-Bernstam F, Scott KL, Yi S, Sahni N, Liang H, Mills GB. Cancer Cell. 2018 Mar 12;33(3):450-462.e10. doi: 10.1016/j.ccell.2018.01.021. PubMed 29533785.
Backbone
  Vector backbone: pHAGE
  Vector type: Lentiviral
Growth in bacteria
  Bacterial resistance: Ampicillin, 100 μg/mL
  Growth temperature: 37°C
  Growth strain: Stbl3
  Copy number: High Copy
Gene/Insert
  Gene/Insert name: PIK3CA
  Species: H. sapiens (human)
  Mutation: C901F
  Entrez Gene: PIK3CA (a.k.a. CCM4, CLAPO, CLOVE, CWS5, HMH, MCAP, MCM, MCMTC, PI3K, PI3K-alpha, p110-alpha)
  Cloning method: Gateway Cloning
Terms and licenses: Academic/Nonprofit Terms; Industry Terms: Not Available to Industry
How to cite: pHAGE-PIK3CA-C901F was a gift from Gordon Mills & Kenneth Scott (Addgene plasmid # 116459 ; http://n2t.net/addgene:116459 ; RRID:Addgene_116459)
