>Addgene plasmid #116459 | pHAGE-PIK3CA-C901F | depositor partial sequence | sequence record 219333 | insert
ATGCCTCCACGACCATCATCAGGTGAACTGTGGGGCATCCACTTGATGCCCCCAAGAATCCTAGTAGAAT
GTTTACTACCAAATGGAATGATAGTGACTTTAGAATGCCTCCGTGAGGCTACATTAATAACCATAAAGCA
TGAACTATTTAAAGAAGCAAGAAAATACCCCCTCCATCAACTTCTTCAAGATGAATCTTCTTACATTTTC
GTAAGTGTTACTCAAGAAGCAGAAAGGGAAGAATTTTTTGATGAAACAAGACGACTTTGTGACCTTCGGC
TTTTTCAACCCTTTTTAAAAGTAATTGAACCAGTAGGCAACCGTGAAGAAAAGATCCTCAATCGAGAAAT
TGGTTTTGCTATCGGCATGCCAGTGTGTGAATTTGATATGGTTAAAGATCCAGAAGTACAGGACTTCCGA
AGAAATATTCTGAACGTTTGTAAAGAAGCTGTGGATCTTAGGGACCTCAATTCACCTCATAGTAGAGCAA
TGTATGTCTATCCTCCAAATGTAGAATCTTCACCAGAATTGCCAAAGCACATATATAATAAATTAGATAA
AGGGCAAATAATAGTGGTGATCTGGGTAATAGTTTCTCCAAATAATGACAAGCAGAAGTATACTCTGAAA
ATCAACCATGACTGTGTACCAGAACAAGTAATTGCTGAAGCAATCAGGAAAAAAACTCGAAGTATGTTGC
TATCCTCTGAACAACTAAAACTCTGTGTTTTAGAATATCAGGGCAAGTATATTTTAAAAGTGTGTGGATG
TGATGAATACTTCCTAGAAAAATATCCTCTGAGTCAGTATAAGTATATAAGAAGCTGTATAATGCTTGGG
AGGATGCCCAATTTGATGTTGATGGCTAAAGAAAGCCTTTATTCTCAACTGCCAATGGACTGTTTTACAA
TGCCATCTTATTCCAGACGCATTTCCACAGCTACACCATATATGAATGGAGAAACATCTACAAAATCCCT
TTGGGTTATAAATAGTGCACTCAGAATAAAAATTCTTTGTGCAACCTACGTGAATGTAAATATTCGAGAC
ATTGATAAGATCTATGTTCGAACAGGTATCTACCATGGAGGAGAACCCTTATGTGACAATGTGAACACTC
AAAGAGTACCTTGTTCCAATCCCAGGTGGAATGAATGGCTGAATTATGATATATACATTCCTGATCTTCC
TCGTGCTGCTCGACTTTGCCTTTCCATTTGCTCTGTTAAAGGCCGAAAGGGTGCTAAAGAGGAACACTGT
CCATTGGCATGGGGAAATATAAACTTGTTTGATTACACAGACACTCTAGTATCTGGAAAAATGGCTTTGA
ATCTTTGGCCAGTACCTCATGGATTAGAAGATTTGCTGAACCCTATTGGTGTTACTGGATCAAATCCAAA
TAAAGAAACTCCATGCTTAGAGTTGGAGTTTGACTGGTTCAGCAGTGTGGTAAAGTTCCCAGATATGTCA
GTGATTGAAGAGCATGCCAATTGGTCTGTATCCCGAGAAGCAGGATTTAGCTATTCCCACGCAGGACTGA
GTAACAGACTAGCTAGAGACAATGAATTAAGGGAAAATGACAAAGAACAGCTCAAAGCAATTTCTACACG
AGATCCTCTCTCTGAAATCACTGAGCAGGAGAAAGATTTTCTATGGAGTCACAGACACTATTGTGTAACT
ATCCCCGAAATTCTACCCAAATTGCTTCTGTCTGTTAAATGGAATTCTAGAGATGAAGTAGCCCAGATGT
ATTGCTTGGTAAAAGATTGGCCTCCAATCAAACCTGAACAGGCTATGGAACTTCTGGACTGTAATTACCC
AGATCCTATGGTTCGAGGTTTTGCTGTTCGGTGCTTGGAAAAATATTTAACAGATGACAAACTTTCTCAG
TATTTAATTCAGCTAGTACAGGTCCTAAAATATGAACAATATTTGGATAACTTGCTTGTGAGATTTTTAC
TGAAGAAAGCATTGACTAATCAAAGGATTGGGCACTTTTTCTTTTGGCATTTAAAATCTGAGATGCACAA
TAAAACAGTTAGCCAGAGGTTTGGCCTGCTTTTGGAGTCCTATTGTCGTGCATGTGGGATGTATTTGAAG
CACCTGAATAGGCAAGTCGAGGCAATGGAAAAGCTCATTAACTTAACTGACATTCTCAAACAGGAGAAGA
AGGATGAAACACAAAAGGTACAGATGAAGTTTTTAGTTGAGCAAATGAGGCGACCAGATTTCATGGATGC
TCTACAGGGCTTTCTGTCTCCTCTAAACCCTGCTCATCAACTAGGAAACCTCAGGCTTGAAGAGTGTCGA
ATTATGTCCTCTGCAAAAAGGCCACTGTGGTTGAATTGGGAGAACCCAGACATCATGTCAGAGTTACTGT
TTCAGAACAATGAGATCATCTTTAAAAATGGGGATGATTTACGGCAAGATATGCTAACACTTCAAATTAT
TCGTATTATGGAAAATATCTGGCAAAATCAAGGTCTTGATCTTCGAATGTTACCTTATGGTTGTCTGTCA
ATCGGTGACTGTGTGGGACTTATTGAGGTGGTGCGAAATTCTCACACTATTATGCAAATTCAGTGCAAAG
GCGGCTTGAAAGGTGCACTGCAGTTCAACAGCCACACACTACATCAGTGGCTCAAAGACAAGAACAAAGG
AGAAATATATGATGCAGCCATTGACCTGTTTACACGTTCATTTGCTGGATACTGTGTAGCTACCTTCATT
TTGGGAATTGGAGATCGTCACAATAGTAACATCATGGTGAAAGACGATGGACAACTGTTTCATATAGATT
TTGGACACTTTTTGGATCACAAGAAGAAAAAATTTGGTTATAAACGAGAACGTGTGCCATTTGTTTTGAC
ACAGGATTTCTTAATAGTGATTAGTAAAGGAGCCCAAGAATGCACAAAGACAAGAGAATTTGAGAGGTTT
CAGGAGATGTGTTACAAGGCTTATCTAGCTATTCGACAGCATGCCAATCTCTTCATAAATCTTTTCTCAA
TGATGCTTGGCTCTGGAATGCCAGAACTACAATCTTTTGATGACATTGCATACATTCGAAAGACCCTAGC
CTTAGATAAAACTGAGCAAGAGGCTTTGGAGTATTTCATGAAACAAATGAATGATGCACATCATGGTGGC
TGGACAACAAAAATGGATTGGATCTTCCACACAATTAAACAGCATGCATTGAACTGA
